Addgene plasmid #111813: pMXs-PT2A-GFP-iRFP670-Tdtomato
Purpose: Tricistronic construct: Co-express three fluorescent proteins by P2A and then T2A
Depositing lab: Li Qian. Depositing organization: University of North Carolina at Chapel Hill. Publication: Systematic comparison of 2A peptides for cloning multi-genes in a polycistronic vector. Liu Z, Chen O, Wall JBJ, Zheng M, Zhou Y, Wang L, Ruth Vaseghi H, Qian L, Liu J. Sci Rep. 2017 May 19;7(1):2193. doi: 10.1038/s41598-017-02460-2. PubMed 28526819.
Backbone
  Vector backbone: pMXs
  Backbone manufacturer: Cellbiolabs
  Backbone size w/o insert (bp): 4600
  Total vector size (bp): 7800
  Vector type: Mammalian Expression, Retroviral
Growth in bacteria
  Bacterial resistance: Ampicillin, 100 μg/mL
  Growth temperature: 37°C
  Growth strain: HB101
  Copy number: Low Copy
Gene/Insert 1
  Gene/Insert name: GFP
  Insert size (bp): 700
Gene/Insert 2
  Gene/Insert name: iRFP670
  Insert size (bp): 900
Gene/Insert 3
  Gene/Insert name: Tdtomato
  Insert size (bp): 1400
Terms and licenses: Academic/Nonprofit Terms; Industry Terms: Not Available to Industry
How to cite: pMXs-PT2A-GFP-iRFP670-Tdtomato was a gift from Li Qian (Addgene plasmid # 111813 ; http://n2t.net/addgene:111813 ; RRID:Addgene_111813)
