[The description below was written by a language model from this plasmid's Addgene catalogue record and pLannotate feature annotations shown in this document.]
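Description:
pMXs-PT2A-GFP-iRFP670-Tdtomato is a Moloney murine leukemia virus-based retroviral and mammalian expression vector of about 7.8 kb, built on the pMXs backbone. It is propagated in E. coli through a ColE1/pUC-type origin and selected with ampicillin via the β-lactamase gene and its own promoter. The catalogue lists the plasmid as low copy, although the annotated origin is of the high-copy type. The viral portion comprises a 5' MMLV LTR, the MMLV packaging signal (Ψ) with an adjacent MESV Ψ fragment, a truncated gag lacking its start codon, a pol region that carries the splice acceptor, and a 3' LTR. The 3' LTR region is annotated partly as a ΔU3 fragment and partly as a standard MMLV LTR. No separate internal promoter is annotated, so expression of the payload presumably runs from the 5' LTR. The extended packaging region lets the transcript be encapsidated when gag, pol and env are supplied in trans by packaging cells.

The payload is a single tricistronic open reading frame encoding EGFP, the near-infrared protein iRFP670 (which needs biliverdin as cofactor) and tdTomato, in that order. According to the stated purpose, a P2A peptide joins the first two proteins and a T2A peptide joins the second and third. The feature table annotates only the T2A, between iRFP670 and tdTomato, but a short unannotated gap between EGFP and iRFP670 is consistent with the P2A. The 2A sequences cause ribosomal skipping, which yields three separate fluorescent proteins from one transcript. The construct belongs to a systematic comparison of 2A peptides in polycistronic vectors, where the three spectrally distinct reporters allow the expression of each position to be assessed.
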