Features (pLannotate 1.2.2; 15 found; start..end, strand, type, name):
      1..594     +  LTR            LTR: long terminal repeat from Moloney murine leukemia virus
    657..856     +  misc_feature   MMLV Ψ: packaging signal of Moloney murine leukemia virus (MMLV)
    908..996     +  misc_feature   MESV Ψ (fragment): packaging signal of murine embryonic stem cell virus
   1073..1489    +  CDS            gag (truncated): truncated Moloney murine leukemia virus (MMLV) gag gene lacking the start codon
   1499..1873    +  misc_feature   pol region: Moloney murine leukemia virus (MMLV) pol region containing the splice acceptor site
   1908..2624    +  CDS            EGFP: EGFP is a basic (constitutively fluorescent) green fluorescent protein published in 1996, derived from Aequorea victoria. It is reported to be a rapidly-maturing weak dimer with moderate acid sensitivity.
   2703..3635    +  CDS            iRFP670: iRFP670 is a basic (constitutively fluorescent) near ir fluorescent protein published in 2013, derived from Rhodopseudomonas palustris CGA009. It has low acid sensitivity. It requires the cofactor biliverdin for fluorescence.
   3651..3703    +  CDS            T2A (fragment): 2A peptide from Thosea asigna virus capsid protein Eukaryotic ribosomes fail to insert a peptide bond between the Gly and Pro residues, yielding separate polypeptides.
   3711..5140    +  CDS            tdTomato (fragment): tandem dimeric (pseudo-monomeric) derivative of DsRed (Shaner et al., 2004) mammalian codon-optimized
   5190..5311    +  LTR            3' LTR (ΔU3) (fragment): self-inactivating 3' long terminal repeat (LTR) from Moloney murine leukemia virus
   5312..5781    +  LTR            LTR: long terminal repeat from Moloney murine leukemia virus
   5847..5899    -  CDS            lacI (fragment): lac repressor; lacI; The lac repressor binds to the lac operator to inhibit transcription in E. coli. This inhibition can be relieved by adding lactose or isopropyl-β-D-thiogalactopyranoside (IPTG).
   6082..6670    -  rep_origin     ori: high-copy-number ColE1/pMB1/pBR322/pUC origin of replication
   6834..7694    -  CDS            AmpR: β-lactamase; bla; confers resistance to ampicillin, carbenicillin, and related antibiotics
   7695..7799    -  promoter       AmpR promoter: bla
>Addgene plasmid #111813 | pMXs-PT2A-GFP-iRFP670-Tdtomato | addgene full sequence | sequence record 230337 | Addgene NGS Result
AATGAAAGACCCCACCTGTAGGTTTGGCAAGCTAGCTTAAGTAACGCCATTTTGCAAGGCATGGAAAAAT
ACATAACTGAGAATAGAAAAGTTCAGATCAAGGTCAGGAACAGATGGAACAGCTGAATATGGGCCAAACA
GGATATCTGTGGTAAGCAGTTCCTGCCCCGGCTCAGGGCCAAGAACAGATGGAACAGCTGAATATGGGCC
AAACAGGATATCTGTGGTAAGCAGTTCCTGCCCCGGCTCAGGGCCAAGAACAGATGGTCCCCAGATGCGG
TCCAGCCCTCAGCAGTTTCTAGAGAACCATCAGATGTTTCCAGGGTGCCCCAAGGACCTGAAATGACCCT
GTGCCTTATTTGAACTAACCAATCAGTTCGCTTCTCGCTTCTGTTCGCGCGCTTCTGCTCCCCGAGCTCA
ATAAAAGAGCCCACAACCCCTCACTCGGCGCGCCAGTCCTCCGATTGACTGAGTCGCCCGGGTACCCGTG
TATCCAATAAACCCTCTTGCAGTTGCATCCGACTTGTGGTCTCGCTGTTCCTTGGGAGGGTCTCCTCTGA
GTGATTGACTACCCGTCAGCGGGGGTCTTTCATTTGGGGGCTCGTCCGGGATCGGGAGACCCCTGCCCAG
GGACCACCGACCCACCACCGGGAGGTAAGCTGGCCAGCAACTTATCTGTGTCTGTCCGATTGTCTAGTGT
CTATGACTGATTTTATGCGCCTGCGTCGGTACTAGTTAGCTAACTAGCTCTGTATCTGGCGGACCCGTGG
TGGAACTGACGAGTTCGGAACACCCGGCCGCAACCCTGGGAGACGTCCCAGGGACTTCGGGGGCCGTTTT
TGTGGCCCGACCTGAGTCCAAAAATCCCGATCGTTTTGGACTCTTTGGTGCACCCCCCTAATAGGAGGGA
TATGTGGTTCTGGTAGGAGACGAGAACCTAAAACAGTTCCCGCCTCCGTCTGAATTTTTGCTTTCGGTTT
GGGACCGAAGCCGCGCCGCGCGTCTTGTCTGCTGCAGCATCGTTCTGTGTTGTCTCTGTCTGACTGTGTT
TCTGTATTTGTCTGAAAATTAGGGCCAGACTGTTACCACTCCCTTAAGTTTGACCTTAGGTCACTGGAAA
GATGTCGAGCGGATCGCTCACAACCAGTCGGTAGATGTCAAGAAGAGACGTTGGGTTACCTTCTGCTCTG
CAGAATGGCCAACCTTTAACGTCGGATGGCCGCGAGACGGCACCTTTAACCGAGACCTCATCACCCAGGT
TAAGATCAAGGTCTTTTCACCTGGCCCGCATGGACACCCAGACCAGGTCCCCTACATCGTGACCTGGGAA
GCCTTGGCTTTTGACCCCCCTCCCTGGGTCAAGCCCTTTGTACACCCTAAGCCTCCGCCTCCTCTTCCTC
CATCCGCCCCGTCTCTCCCCCTTGAACCTCCTCGTTCGACCCCGCCTCGATCCTCCCTTTATCCAGCCCT
CACTCCTTCTCTAGGCGCCCCCATATGGCCATATGAGATCTTATATGGGGCACCCCCGCCCCTTGTAAAC
TTCCCTGACCCTGACATGACAAGAGTTACTAACAGCCCCTCTCTCCAAGCTCACTTACAGGCTCTCTACT
TAGTCCAGCACGAAGTCTGGAGACCTCTGGCGGCAGCCTACCAAGAACAACTGGACCGACCGGTGGTACC
TCACCCTTACCGAGTCGGCGACACAGTGTGGGTCCGCCGACACCAGACTAAGAACCTAGAACCTCGCTGG
AAAGGACCTTACACAGTCCTGCTGACCACCCCCACCGCCCTCAAAGTAGACGGCATCGCAGCTTGGATAC
ACGCCGCCCACGTGAAGGCTGCCGACCCCGGGGGTGGACCATCCTCTAGACTGCCGGATCTAGCTAGTTA
ATTAAGGATCCGCCACCATGGTGAGCAAGGGCGAGGAGCTGTTCACCGGGGTGGTGCCCATCCTGGTCGA
GCTGGACGGCGACGTAAACGGCCACAAGTTCAGCGTGTCCGGCGAGGGCGAGGGCGATGCCACCTACGGC
AAGCTGACCCTGAAGTTCATCTGCACCACCGGCAAGCTGCCCGTGCCCTGGCCCACCCTCGTGACCACCC
TGACCTACGGCGTGCAGTGCTTCAGCCGCTACCCCGACCACATGAAGCAGCACGACTTCTTCAAGTCCGC
CATGCCCGAAGGCTACGTCCAGGAGCGCACCATCTTCTTCAAGGACGACGGCAACTACAAGACCCGCGCC
GAGGTGAAGTTCGAGGGCGACACCCTGGTGAACCGCATCGAGCTGAAGGGCATCGACTTCAAGGAGGACG
GCAACATCCTGGGGCACAAGCTGGAGTACAACTACAACAGCCACAACGTCTATATCATGGCCGACAAGCA
GAAGAACGGCATCAAGGTGAACTTCAAGATCCGCCACAACATCGAGGACGGCAGCGTGCAGCTCGCCGAC
CACTACCAGCAGAACACCCCCATCGGCGACGGCCCCGTGCTGCTGCCCGACAACCACTACCTGAGCACCC
AGTCCGCCCTGAGCAAAGACCCCAACGAGAAGCGCGATCACATGGTCCTGCTGGAGTTCGTGACCGCCGC
CGGGATCACTCTCGGCATGGACGAGCTGTACAAGGCTAGCGGCAGCGGCGCCACAAACTTCTCTCTGCTA
AAGCAAGCAGGTGATGTTGAAGAAAACCCCGGGCCTACTAGTATGGCGCGTAAGGTCGATCTCACCTCCT
GCGATCGCGAGCCGATCCACATCCCCGGCAGCATTCAGCCGTGCGGCTGCCTGCTAGCCTGCGACGCGCA
GGCGGTGCGGATCACGCGCATTACGGAAAATGCCGGCGCGTTCTTTGGACGCGAAACTCCGCGGGTCGGT
GAGCTACTCGCCGATTACTTCGGCGAGACCGAAGCCCATGCGCTGCGCAACGCACTGGCGCAGTCCTCCG
ATCCAAAGCGACCGGCGCTGATCTTCGGTTGGCGCGACGGCCTGACCGGCCGCACCTTCGACATCTCACT
GCATCGCCATGACGGTACATCGATCATCGAGTTCGAGCCTGCGGCGGCCGAACAGGCCGACAATCCGCTG
CGGCTGACGCGGCAGATCATCGCGCGCACCAAAGAACTGAAGTCGCTCGAAGAGATGGCCGCACGGGTGC
CGCGCTATCTGCAGGCGATGCTCGGCTATCACCGCGTGATGTTGTACCGCTTCGCGGACGACGGCTCCGG
GATGGTGATCGGCGAGGCGAAGCGCAGCGACCTCGAGAGCTTTCTCGGTCAGCACTTTCCGGCGTCGCTG
GTCCCGCAGCAGGCGCGGCTACTGTACTTGAAGAACGCGATCCGCGTGGTCTCGGATTCGCGCGGCATCA
GCAGCCGGATCGTGCCCGAGCACGACGCCTCCGGCGCCGCGCTCGATCTGTCGTTCGCGCACCTGCGCAG
CATCTCGCCCTGCCATCTCGAATTTCTGCGGAACATGGGCGTCAGCGCCTCGATGTCGCTGTCGATCATC
ATTGACGGCACGCTATGGGGATTGATCATCTGTCATCATTACGAGCCGCGTGCCGTGCCGATGGCGCAGC
GCGTCGCGGCCGAAATGTTCGCCGACTTCTTATCGCTGCACTTCACCGCCGCCCACCACCAACGCAAGCT
TGGCTCCGGCGAGGGCAGGGGAAGTCTTCTAACATGCGGGGACGTGGAGGAAAATCCCGGCCCACTCGAG
ATGGTGAGCAAGGGCGAGGAGGTCATCAAAGAGTTCATGCGCTTCAAGGTGCGCATGGAGGGCTCCATGA
ACGGCCACGAGTTCGAGATCGAGGGCGAGGGCGAGGGCCGCCCCTACGAGGGCACCCAGACCGCCAAGCT
GAAGGTGACCAAGGGCGGCCCCCTGCCCTTCGCCTGGGACATCCTGTCCCCCCAGTTCATGTACGGCTCC
AAGGCGTACGTGAAGCACCCCGCCGACATCCCCGATTACAAGAAGCTGTCCTTCCCCGAGGGCTTCAAGT
GGGAGCGCGTGATGAACTTCGAGGACGGCGGTCTGGTGACCGTGACCCAGGACTCCTCCCTGCAGGACGG
CACGCTGATCTACAAGGTGAAGATGCGCGGCACCAACTTCCCCCCCGACGGCCCCGTAATGCAGAAGAAG
ACCATGGGCTGGGAGGCCTCCACCGAGCGCCTGTACCCCCGCGACGGCGTGCTGAAGGGCGAGATCCACC
AGGCCCTGAAGCTGAAGGACGGCGGCCACTACCTGGTGGAGTTCAAGACCATCTACATGGCCAAGAAGCC
CGTGCAACTGCCCGGCTACTACTACGTGGACACCAAGCTGGACATCACCTCCCACAACGAGGACTACACC
ATCGTGGAACAGTACGAGCGCTCCGAGGGCCGCCACCACCTGTTCCTGGGGCATGGCACCGGCAGCACCG
GCAGCGGCAGCTCCGGCACCGCCTCCTCCGAGGACAACAACATGGCCGTCATCAAAGAGTTCATGCGCTT
CAAGGTGCGCATGGAGGGCTCCATGAACGGCCACGAGTTCGAGATCGAGGGCGAGGGCGAGGGCCGCCCC
TACGAGGGCACCCAGACCGCCAAGCTGAAGGTGACCAAGGGCGGCCCCCTGCCCTTCGCCTGGGACATCC
TGTCCCCCCAGTTCATGTACGGCTCCAAGGCGTACGTGAAGCACCCCGCCGACATCCCCGATTACAAGAA
GCTGTCCTTCCCCGAGGGCTTCAAGTGGGAGCGCGTGATGAACTTCGAGGACGGCGGTCTGGTGACCGTG
ACCCAGGACTCCTCCCTGCAGGACGGCACGCTGATCTACAAGGTGAAGATGCGCGGCACCAACTTCCCCC
CCGACGGCCCCGTAATGCAGAAGAAGACCATGGGCTGGGAGGCCTCCACCGAGCGCCTGTACCCCCGCGA
CGGCGTGCTGAAGGGCGAGATCCACCAGGCCCTGAAGCTGAAGGACGGCGGCCGCTACCTGGTGGAGTTC
AAGACCATCTACATGGCCAAGAAGCCCGTGCAACTGCCCGGCTACTACTACGTGGACACCAAGCTGGACA
TCACCTCCCACAACGAGGACTACACCATCGTGGAACAGTACGAGCGCTCCGAGGGCCGCCACCACCTGTT
CCTGTACGGCATGGACGAGCTGTACAAGTAAGTCGACGATAAAATAAAAGATTTTATTTAGTCTCCAGAA
AAAGGGGGGAATGAAAGACCCCACCTGTAGGTTTGGCAAGCTAGCTTAAGTAACGCCATTTTGCAAGGCA
TGGAAAAATACATAACTGAGAATAGAGAAGTTCAGATCAAGGTCAGGAACAGATGGAACAGCTGAATATG
GGCCAAACAGGATATCTGTGGTAAGCAGTTCCTGCCCCGGCTCAGGGCCAAGAACAGATGGAACAGCTGA
ATATGGGCCAAACAGGATATCTGTGGTAAGCAGTTCCTGCCCCGGCTCAGGGCCAAGAACAGATGGTCCC
CAGATGCGGTCCAGCCCTCAGCAGTTTCTAGAGAACCATCAGATGTTTCCAGGGTGCCCCAAGGACCTGA
AATGACCCTGTGCCTTATTTGAACTAACCAATCAGTTCGCTTCTCGCTTCTGTTCGCGCGCTTCTGCTCC
CCGAGCTCAATAAAAGAGCCCACAACCCCTCACTCGGGGCGCCAGTCCTCCGATTGACTGAGTCGCCCGG
GTACCCGTGTATCCAATAAACCCTCTTGCAGTTGCATCCGACTTGTGGTCTCGCTGTTCCTTGGGAGGGT
CTCCTCTGAGTGATTGACTACCCGTCAGCGGGGGTCTTTCACATGCAGCATGTATCAAAATTAATTTGGT
TTTTTTTCTTAAGTATTTACATTAAATGGCCATAGTTGCATTAATGAATCGGCCAACGCGCGGGGAGAGG
CGGTTTGCGTATTGGGCGCTCTTCCGCTTCCTCGCTCACTGACTCGCTGCGCTCGGTCGTTCGGCTGCGG
CGAGCGGTATCAGCTCACTCAAAGGCGGTAATACGGTTATCCACAGAATCAGGGGATAACGCAGGAAAGA
ACATGTGAGCAAAAGGCCAGCAAAAGGCCAGGAACCGTAAAAAGGCCGCGTTGCTGGCGTTTTTCCATAG
GCTCCGCCCCCCTGACGAGCATCACAAAAATCGACGCTCAAGTCAGAGGTGGCGAAACCCGACAGGACTA
TAAAGATACCAGGCGTTTCCCCCTGGAAGCTCCCTCGTGCGCTCTCCTGTTCCGACCCTGCCGCTTACCG
GATACCTGTCCGCCTTTCTCCCTTCGGGAAGCGTGGCGCTTTCTCATAGCTCACGCTGTAGGTATCTCAG
TTCGGTGTAGGTCGTTCGCTCCAAGCTGGGCTGTGTGCACGAACCCCCCGTTCAGCCCGACCGCTGCGCC
TTATCCGGTAACTATCGTCTTGAGTCCAACCCGGTAAGACACGACTTATCGCCACTGGCAGCAGCCACTG
GTAACAGGATTAGCAGAGCGAGGTATGTAGGCGGTGCTACAGAGTTCTTGAAGTGGTGGCCTAACTACGG
CTACACTAGAAGAACAGTATTTGGTATCTGCGCTCTGCTGAAGCCAGTTACCTTCGGAAAAAGAGTTGGT
AGCTCTTGATCCGGCAAACAAACCACCGCTGGTAGCGGTGGTTTTTTTGTTTGCAAGCAGCAGATTACGC
GCAGAAAAAAAGGATCTCAAGAAGATCCTTTGATCTTTTCTACGGGGTCTGACGCTCAGTGGAACGAAAA
CTCACGTTAAGGGATTTTGGTCATGAGATTATCAAAAAGGATCTTCACCTAGATCCTTTTGCGGCCGGCC
GCAAATCAATCTAAAGTATATATGAGTAAACTTGGTCTGACAGTTACCAATGCTTAATCAGTGAGGCACC
TATCTCAGCGATCTGTCTATTTCGTTCATCCATAGTTGCCTGACTCCCCGTCGTGTAGATAACTACGATA
CGGGAGGGCTTACCATCTGGCCCCAGTGCTGCAATGATACCGCGAGACCCACGCTCACCGGCTCCAGATT
TATCAGCAATAAACCAGCCAGCCGGAAGGGCCGAGCGCAGAAGTGGTCCTGCAACTTTATCCGCCTCCAT
CCAGTCTATTAATTGTTGCCGGGAAGCTAGAGTAAGTAGTTCGCCAGTTAATAGTTTGCGCAACGTTGTT
GCCATTGCTACAGGCATCGTGGTGTCACGCTCGTCGTTTGGTATGGCTTCATTCAGCTCCGGTTCCCAAC
GATCAAGGCGAGTTACATGATCCCCCATGTTGTGCAAAAAAGCGGTTAGCTCCTTCGGTCCTCCGATCGT
TGTCAGAAGTAAGTTGGCCGCAGTGTTATCACTCATGGTTATGGCAGCACTGCATAATTCTCTTACTGTC
ATGCCATCCGTAAGATGCTTTTCTGTGACTGGTGAGTACTCAACCAAGTCATTCTGAGAATAGTGTATGC
GGCGACCGAGTTGCTCTTGCCCGGCGTCAATACGGGATAATACCGCGCCACATAGCAGAACTTTAAAAGT
GCTCATCATTGGAAAACGTTCTTCGGGGCGAAAACTCTCAAGGATCTTACCGCTGTTGAGATCCAGTTCG
ATGTAACCCACTCGTGCACCCAACTGATCTTCAGCATCTTTTACTTTCACCAGCGTTTCTGGGTGAGCAA
AAACAGGAAGGCAAAATGCCGCAAAAAAGGGAATAAGGGCGACACGGAAATGTTGAATACTCATACTCTT
CCTTTTTCAATATTATTGAAGCATTTATCAGGGTTATTGTCTCATGAGCGGATACATATTTGAATGTATT
TAGAAAAATAAACAAATAGGGGTTCCGCGCACATTTCCCCGAAAAGTGCCACCTGCAT
